Addgene plasmid #118556: pMRE-Tn7-140
Purpose: miniTn7 plasmid to deliver constitutively expressed fluorescent protein genes in bacteria
Depositing lab: Mitja Remus-Emsermann. Depositing organization: University of Canterbury. Publication: Chromatic Bacteria - A Broad Host-Range Plasmid and Chromosomal Insertion Toolbox for Fluorescent Protein Expression in Bacteria. Schlechter RO, Jun H, Bernach M, Oso S, Boyd E, Munoz-Lintz DA, Dobson RCJ, Remus DM, Remus-Emsermann MNP. Front Microbiol. 2018 Dec 12;9:3052. doi: 10.3389/fmicb.2018.03052. eCollection 2018. PubMed 30631309.
Backbone
  Vector backbone: pGRG36
  Vector type: Bacterial Expression ; miniTn7 delivery vector
  Selectable markers: Gentamicin ; Chloramphenicol/
Growth in bacteria
  Bacterial resistance: Ampicillin, 100 μg/mL
  Growth temperature: 30°C
  Growth strain: E. coli S17-1 lambda pir
  Copy number: Low Copy
Gene/Insert
  Gene/Insert name: TagBFP2
  Species: Synthetic
  Cloning method: Restriction Enzyme; 5′ cloning site Unknown (unknown if destroyed)
Resource information
  A portion of this plasmid was derived from a plasmid made by: mTagBFP2-pBAD
Terms and licenses: Academic/Nonprofit Terms; Industry Terms: Not Available to Industry
Depositor comments: Please visit https://www.biorxiv.org/content/early/2018/09/07/402172 for bioRxiv preprint.
How to cite: pMRE-Tn7-140 was a gift from Mitja Remus-Emsermann (Addgene plasmid # 118556 ; http://n2t.net/addgene:118556 ; RRID:Addgene_118556)
