[The description below was written by a language model from this plasmid's Addgene catalogue record and pLannotate feature annotations shown in this document.]
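Description:
pMRE-Tn7-140 is a roughly 15.5 kb mini-Tn7 delivery plasmid built on the pGRG36 backbone, designed to place a constitutively expressed blue fluorescent protein gene into bacterial chromosomes. It replicates from the low-copy pSC101 origin together with a temperature-sensitive Rep101 protein, which explains the permissive 30°C propagation temperature and allows the plasmid to be lost at higher temperatures after transposition. The backbone carries an ampicillin resistance gene for maintenance in E. coli and an IncP origin of transfer, so it can be mobilised by conjugation from the S17-1 lambda pir donor strain into recipient bacteria. Remnants of an f1 origin and a tetracycline resistance gene are also annotated as fragments.

The transposition machinery is encoded outside the transposon ends: tnsA, tnsB, tnsC and tnsD sit downstream of the araBAD promoter with its divergently transcribed araC regulator, while tnsE is present only as a fragment. TnsABC with TnsD directs high-frequency insertion into the specific attTn7 site. Between the Tn7R and Tn7L ends lies the cargo: a gentamicin acetyltransferase gene preceded by a class 1 integron Pc promoter, the mTagBFP2 coding sequence followed by the lambda t0 terminator, and a chloramphenicol acetyltransferase gene with its own promoter fragment and an rrnB T1 terminator. A short stretch annotated as a Tn5 transposase fragment lies immediately upstream of mTagBFP2; the promoter driving the fluorescent protein is not explicitly annotated in the record. Integrants can be selected with gentamicin or chloramphenicol. The depositor and sequencing-derived records show the same features in opposite orientation. The plasmid belongs to a fluorescent-protein toolbox for tagging diverse bacteria.
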