Features (pLannotate 1.2.2; 30 found; start..end, strand, type, name):
     38..56      +  promoter       tet promoter (fragment): E. coli promoter for tetracycline efflux protein gene
    146..1024    -  CDS            araC: L-arabinose regulatory protein; araC
   1051..1335    +  promoter       araBAD promoter: araBAD; promoter of the L-arabinose operon of E. coli; the araC regulatory gene is transcribed in the opposite direction (Guzman et al., 1995)
   1356..1374    +  misc_feature   MCS (fragment): pUC18/19 multiple cloning site
   1453..2271    +  CDS            tnsA: TNSA_ECOLX - Experimental evidence at protein level: Swiss-Prot protein existence level 1. Required for Tn7 transposition. Forms the transposase, together with TnsB. TnsA executes the 5'-DNA strand breakage reaction. TnsABC and TnsD promote high-frequency insertion of Tn7 into a specific target site known as ATT-Tn7 whereas TnsABC and TnsD promote low- frequency insertion into many different sites. From Escherichia coli.
   2261..4366    +  CDS            tnsB: TNSB_ECOLX - Experimental evidence at protein level: Swiss-Prot protein existence level 1. Sequence-specific, DNA-binding protein required for Tn7 transposition. Recognizes sequences necessary for recombination at both left and right ends of Tn7 and, together with TnsA, forms the transposase. TnsB executes the 5'-DNA strand breakage and joining reactions. From Escherichia coli.
   4366..6030    +  CDS            tnsC: TNSC_ECOLX - Experimental evidence at protein level: Swiss-Prot protein existence level 1. TnsABC + TnsD promote high-frequency insertion of Tn7 into a specific target site known as att-Tn7 whereas TnsABC + TnsE promote low-frequency insertion into many different sites. From Escherichia coli.
   6036..7559    +  CDS            tnsD: TNSD_ECOLX - Protein predicted: Swiss-Prot protein existence level 4. TnsABC + TnsD promote high-frequency insertion of Tn7 into a specific target site known as att-Tn7 whereas TnsABC + TnsE promote low-frequency insertion into many different sites. From Escherichia coli.
   7566..7955    +  CDS            tnsE (fragment): TNSE_ECOLX - Experimental evidence at protein level: Swiss-Prot protein existence level 1. TnsABC + TnsD promote high-frequency insertion of Tn7 into a specific target site known as att-Tn7 whereas TnsABC + TnsE promote low-frequency insertion into many different sites. From Escherichia coli.
   7956..7993    +  misc_feature   MCS (fragment): pUC18/19 multiple cloning site
   8077..8192    +  ncRNA          5S rRNA: Accession: RF00001 - 5S ribosomal RNA
   8196..8282    +  terminator     rrnB T1 terminator: Escherichia coli rrnB; transcription terminator T1 from the E. coli rrnB gene
   8374..8401    +  terminator     rrnB T2 terminator: transcription terminator T2 from the E. coli rrnB gene
   8420..8511    +  promoter       AmpR promoter: bla
   8512..9372    +  CDS            AmpR: β-lactamase; bla; confers resistance to ampicillin, carbenicillin, and related antibiotics
   9414..9542    +  rep_origin     f1 ori (fragment) (sequence partly withheld): f1 bacteriophage origin of replication; arrow indicates direction of (+) strand synthesis
   9543..9652    -  oriT           oriT: incP origin of transfer
   9655..9907    +  CDS            TcR (fragment): tetracycline efflux protein; tet; confers resistance to tetracycline
  10392..10614   +  rep_origin     pSC101 ori: low-copy replication origin that requires the Rep101 protein
  10662..11612   +  CDS            Rep101(Ts): temperature-sensitive version of the RepA protein needed for replication with the pSC101 origin (Armstrong et al., 1984); rep101 encoding an A56V mutation
  12045..12210   +  mobile_element Tn7L: mini-Tn7 element (left end of the Tn7 transposon) Tn7
  12321..12407   -  terminator     rrnB T1 terminator: Escherichia coli rrnB; transcription terminator T1 from the E. coli rrnB gene
  12475..13131   -  CDS            cat: CAT_ECOLX - Experimental evidence at protein level: Swiss-Prot protein existence level 1. This enzyme is an effector of chloramphenicol resistance in bacteria. From Escherichia coli. This protein is used as a marker in many commonly used cloning vectors, such as pACYC184.
  13132..13160   -  promoter       cat promoter (fragment): promoter of the E. coli cat gene encoding chloramphenicol acetyltransferase
  13175..13269   -  terminator     lambda t0 terminator: transcription terminator from phage lambda
  13286..13996   -  CDS            mTagBFP2: mTagBFP2 is a basic (constitutively fluorescent) blue fluorescent protein published in 2011, derived from Entacmaea quadricolor. It is reported to be a very rapidly-maturing monomer with very low acid sensitivity.
  14033..14323   -  CDS            tnpA (fragment): TN5P_ECOLX - Also known as tnp. Experimental evidence at protein level: Swiss-Prot protein existence level 1. Mediates transposition of transposon Tn5 by a 'cut and paste' mechanism. First, the monomeric transposase binds the 19 bp inverted DNA repeats flanking the transposon. Then, dimerization of the DNA- bound transposase creates a synaptic DNA complex. After nicking of the first DNA strand, excision of the transposon proceeds through a series of intermediates. The transposase then mediates the insertion of the transposon at a new site by strand transfer. The activity of the wild- type tran
  14357..14890   -  CDS            GmR: gentamycin acetyltransferase; aacC1; confers resistance to gentamycin
  15079..15107   -  promoter       Pc promoter: intI1 (promoter lies within the coding sequence); class 1 integron promoter
  15259..15457   +  mobile_element Tn7R (fragment): mini-Tn7 element (right end of the Tn7 transposon) Tn7
>Addgene plasmid #118556 | pMRE-Tn7-140 | depositor full sequence | sequence record 223756 | Full Sequence
GGCCACGATGCGTCCGGCGTAGAGGATCTGCTCATGTTTGACAGCTTATCATCGATGCATAATGTGCCTG
TCAAATGGACGAAGCAGGGATTCTGCAAACCCTATGCTACTCCGTCAAGCCGTCAATTGTCTGATTCGTT
ACCAATTATGACAACTTGACGGCTACATCATTCACTTTTTCTTCACAACCGGCACGGAACTCGCTCGGGC
TGGCCCCGGTGCATTTTTTAAATACCCGCGAGAAATAGAGTTGATCGTCAAAACCAACATTGCGACCGAC
GGTGGCGATAGGCATCCGGGTGGTGCTCAAAAGCAGCTTCGCCTGGCTGATACGTTGGTCCTCGCGCCAG
CTTAAGACGCTAATCCCTAACTGCTGGCGGAAAAGATGTGACAGACGCGACGGCGACAAGCAAACATGCT
GTGCGACGCTGGCGATATCAAAATTGCTGTCTGCCAGGTGATCGCTGATGTACTGACAAGCCTCGCGTAC
CCGATTATCCATCGGTGGATGGAGCGACTCGTTAATCGCTTCCATGCGCCGCAGTAACAATTGCTCAAGC
AGATTTATCGCCAGCAGCTCCGAATAGCGCCCTTCCCCTTGCCCGGCGTTAATGATTTGCCCAAACAGGT
CGCTGAAATGCGGCTGGTGCGCTTCATCCGGGCGAAAGAACCCCGTATTGGCAAATATTGACGGCCAGTT
AAGCCATTCATGCCAGTAGGCGCGCGGACGAAAGTAAACCCACTGGTGATACCATTCGCGAGCCTCCGGA
TGACGACCGTAGTGATGAATCTCTCCTGGCGGGAACAGCAAAATATCACCCGGTCGGCAAACAAATTCTC
GTCCCTGATTTTTCACCACCCCCTGACCGCGAATGGTGAGATTGAGAATATAACCTTTCATTCCCAGCGG
TCGGTCGATAAAAAAATCGAGATAACCGTTGGCCTCAATCGGCGTTAAACCCGCCACCAGATGGGCATTA
AACGAGTATCCCGGCAGCAGGGGATCATTTTGCGCTTCAGCCATACTTTTCATACTCCCGCCATTCAGAG
AAGAAACCAATTGTCCATATTGCATCAGACATTGCCGTCACTGCGTCTTTTACTGGCTCTTCTCGCTAAC
CAAACCGGTAACCCCGCTTATTAAAAGCATTCTGTAACAAAGCGGGACCAAAGCCATGACAAAAACGCGT
AACAAAAGTGTCTATAATCACGGCAGAAAAGTCCACATTGATTATTTGCACGGCGTCACACTTTGCTATG
CCATAGCATTTTTATCCATAAGATTAGCGGATCCTACCTGACGCTTTTTATCGCAACTCTCTACTGTTTC
TCCATACCCGTTTTTTTGGGCTAGCGAATTCGAGCTCGGTACCCAAGTCTTAAACTAGACAGAATAGTTG
TAAACTGAAATCAGTCCAGTTATGCTGTGAAAAAGCATACTGGACTTTTGTTATGGCTAAAGCAAACTCT
TCATTTTCTGAAGTGCAAATTGCCCGTCGTATTAAAGAGGGGCGTGGCCAAGGGCATGGTAAAGACTATA
TTCCATGGCTAACAGTACAAGAAGTTCCTTCTTCAGGTCGTTCCCACCGTATTTATTCTCATAAGACGGG
ACGAGTCCATCATTTGCTATCTGACTTAGAGCTTGCTGTTTTTCTCAGTCTTGAGTGGGAGAGCAGCGTG
CTAGATATACGCGAGCAGTTCCCCTTATTACCTAGTGATACCAGGCAGATTGCAATAGATAGTGGTATTA
AGCATCCTGTTATTCGTGGTGTAGATCAGGTTATGTCTACTGATTTTTTAGTGGACTGCAAAGATGGTCC
TTTTGAGCAGTTTGCTATTCAAGTCAAACCTGCAGCAGCCTTACAAGACGAGCGTACCTTAGAAAAACTA
GAACTAGAGCGTCGCTATTGGCAGCAAAAGCAAATTCCTTGGTTCATTTTTACTGATAAAGAAATAAATC
CCGTAGTAAAAGAAAATATTGAATGGCTTTATTCAGTGAAAACAGAAGAAGTTTCTGCGGAGCTTTTAGC
ACAACTATCCCCATTGGCCCATATCCTGCAAGAAAAAGGAGATGAAAACATTATCAATGTCTGTAAGCAG
GTTGATATTGCTTATGATTTGGAGTTAGGCAAAACATTGAGTGAGATACGAGCCTTAACCGCAAATGGTT
TTATTAAGTTCAATATTTATAAGTCTTTCAGGGCAAATAAGTGTGCAGATCTCTGTATTAGCCAAGTAGT
GAATATGGAGGAGTTGCGCTATGTGGCAAATTAATGAGGTTGTGCTATTTGATAATGATCCGTATCGCAT
TTTGGCTATAGAGGATGGCCAAGTTGTCTGGATGCAAATAAGCGCTGATAAAGGAGTTCCACAAGCTAGG
GCTGAGTTGTTGCTAATGCAGTATTTAGATGAAGGCCGCTTAGTTAGAACTGATGACCCTTATGTACATC
TTGATTTAGAAGAGCCGTCTGTAGATTCTGTCAGCTTCCAGAAGCGCGAGGAGGATTATCGAAAAATTCT
TCCTATTATTAATAGTAAGGATCGTTTCGACCCTAAAGTCAGAAGCGAACTCGTTGAGCATGTGGTCCAA
GAACATAAGGTTACTAAGGCTACAGTTTATAAGTTGTTACGCCGTTACTGGCAGCGTGGTCAAACGCCTA
ATGCATTAATTCCTGACTACAAAAACAGCGGTGCACCAGGGGAAAGACGTTCAGCGACAGGAACAGCAAA
GATTGGCCGAGCCAGAGAATATGGTAAGGGTGAAGGAACCAAGGTAACGCCCGAGATTGAACGCCTTTTT
AGGTTGACCATAGAAAAGCACCTGTTAAATCAAAAAGGTACAAAGACCACCGTTGCCTATAGACGATTTG
TGGACTTGTTTGCTCAGTATTTTCCTCGCATTCCCCAAGAGGATTACCCAACACTACGTCAGTTTCGTTA
TTTTTATGATCGAGAATACCCTAAAGCTCAGCGCTTAAAGTCTAGAGTTAAAGCAGGGGTATATAAAAAA
GACGTACGACCCTTAAGTAGTACAGCCACTTCTCAGGCGTTAGGCCCTGGGAGTCGTTATGAGATTGATG
CCACGATTGCTGATATTTATTTAGTGGATCATCATGATCGCCAAAAAATCATAGGAAGACCAACGCTTTA
CATTGTGATTGATGTGTTTAGTCGGATGATCACGGGCTTTTATATCGGCTTTGAAAATCCGTCTTATGTG
GTGGCGATGCAGGCTTTTGTAAATGCTTGCTCTGACAAAACGGCCATTTGTGCCCAGCATGATATTGAGA
TTAGTAGCTCAGACTGGCCGTGTGTAGGTTTGCCAGATGTGTTGCTAGCGGACCGTGGCGAATTAATGAG
TCATCAGGTCGAAGCCTTAGTTTCTAGTTTTAATGTGCGAGTGGAAAGTGCTCCACCTAGACGTGGCGAT
GCTAAAGGCATAGTGGAAAGCACTTTTAGAACACTACAAGCCGAGTTTAAGTCCTTTGCACCTGGCATTG
TAGAGGGCAGTCGGATCAAAAGCCATGGTGAAACAGACTATAGGTTAGATGCATCTCTGTCGGTATTTGA
GTTCACACAAATTATTTTGCGTACGATCTTATTCAGAAATAACCATCTGGTGATGGATAAATACGATCGA
GATGCTGATTTTCCTACAGATTTACCGTCTATTCCTGTCCAGCTATGGCAATGGGGTATGCAGCATCGTA
CAGGTAGTTTAAGGGCTGTGGAGCAAGAGCAGTTGCGAGTAGCGTTACTGCCTCGCCGAAAGGTCTCTAT
TTCTTCATTTGGCGTTAATTTGTGGGGTTTGTATTACTCGGGGTCAGAGATTCTGCGTGAGGGTTGGTTG
CAGCGGAGCACTGATATAGCTAGACCTCAACATTTAGAAGCGGCTTATGACCCAGTGCTGGTTGATACGA
TTTATTTGTTTCCGCAAGTTGGCAGCCGTGTATTTTGGCGCTGTAATCTGACGGAACGTAGTCGGCAGTT
TAAAGGTCTCTCATTTTGGGAGGTTTGGGATATACAAGCACAAGAAAAACACAATAAAGCCAATGCGAAG
CAGGATGAGTTAACTAAACGCAGGGAGCTTGAGGCGTTTATTCAGCAAACCATTCAGAAAGCGAATAAGT
TAACGCCCAGTACTACTGAGCCCAAATCAACACGCATTAAGCAGATTAAAACTAATAAAAAAGAAGCCGT
GACCTCGGAGCGTAAAAAACGTGCGGAGCATTTGAAGCCAAGCTCTTCAGGTGATGAGGCTAAAGTTATT
CCTTTCAACGCAGTGGAAGCGGATGATCAAGAAGATTACAGCCTACCCACATACGTGCCTGAATTATTTC
AGGATCCACCAGAAAAGGATGAGTCATGAGTGCTACCCGGATTCAAGCAGTTTATCGTGATACGGGGGTA
GAGGCTTATCGTGATAATCCTTTTATCGAGGCCTTACCACCATTACAAGAGTCAGTGAATAGTGCTGCAT
CACTGAAATCCTCTTTACAGCTTACTTCCTCTGACTTGCAAAAGTCCCGTGTTATCAGAGCTCATACCAT
TTGTCGTATTCCAGATGACTATTTTCAGCCATTAGGTACGCATTTGCTACTAAGTGAGCGTATTTCGGTC
ATGATTCGAGGTGGCTACGTAGGCAGAAATCCTAAAACAGGAGATTTACAAAAGCATTTACAAAATGGTT
ATGAGCGTGTTCAAACGGGAGAGTTGGAGACATTTCGCTTTGAGGAGGCACGATCTACGGCACAAAGCTT
ATTGTTAATTGGTTGTTCTGGTAGTGGGAAGACGACCTCTCTTCATCGTATTCTAGCCACGTATCCTCAG
GTGATTTACCATCGTGAACTCAATGTAGAGCAGGTGGTGTATTTGAAAATAGACTGCTCGCATAATGGTT
CGCTAAAAGAAATCTGCTTGAATTTTTTCAGAGCGTTGGATCGAGCCTTGGGCTCGAACTATGAGCGTCG
TTATGGCTTAAAACGTCATGGTATAGAAACCATGTTGGCTTTGATGTCGCAAATAGCCAATGCACATGCT
TTAGGGTTGTTGGTTATTGATGAAATTCAGCATTTAAGCCGCTCTCGTTCGGGTGGATCTCAAGAGATGC
TGAACTTTTTTGTGACGATGGTGAATATTATTGGCGTACCAGTGATGTTGATTGGTACCCCTAAAGCACG
AGAGATTTTTGAGGCTGATTTGCGGTCTGCACGTAGAGGGGCAGGGTTTGGAGCTATATTCTGGGATCCT
ATACAACAAACGCAACGTGGAAAGCCCAATCAAGAGTGGATCGCTTTTACGGATAATCTTTGGCAATTAC
AGCTTTTACAACGCAAAGATGCGCTGTTATCGGATGAGGTCCGTGATGTGTGGTATGAGCTAAGCCAAGG
AGTGATGGACATTGTAGTAAAACTTTTTGTACTCGCTCAGCTCCGTGCGCTAGCTTTAGGCAATGAGCGT
ATTACCGCTGGTTTATTGCGGCAAGTGTATCAAGATGAGTTAAAGCCTGTGCACCCCATGCTAGAGGCAT
TACGCTCGGGTATCCCAGAACGCATTGCTCGTTATTCTGATCTAGTCGTTCCCGAGATTGATAAACGGTT
AATCCAACTTCAGCTAGATATCGCAGCGATACAAGAACAAACACCAGAAGAAAAAGCCCTTCAAGAGTTA
GATACCGAAGATCAGCGTCATTTATATCTGATGCTGAAAGAGGATTACGATTCAAGCCTGTTAATTCCCA
CTATTAAAAAAGCGTTTAGCCAGAATCCAACGATGACAAGACAAAAGTTACTGCCTCTTGTTTTGCAGTG
GTTGATGGAAGGCGAAACGGTAGTGTCAGAACTAGAAAAGCCCTCCAAGAGTAAAAAGGTTTCGGCTATA
AAGGTAGTCAAGCCCAGCGACTGGGATAGCTTGCCTGATACGGATTTACGTTATATCTATTCACAACGCC
AACCTGAAAAAACCATGCATGAACGGTTAAAAGGGAAAGGGGTAATAGTGGATATGGCGAGCTTATTTAA
ACAAGCAGGTTAGCCATGAGAAACTTTCCTGTTCCGTACTCGAATGAGCTGATTTATAGCACTATTGCAC
GGGCAGGCGTTTATCAAGGGATTGTTAGTCCTAAGCAGCTGTTGGATGAGGTGTATGGCAACCGCAAGGT
GGTCGCTACCTTAGGTCTGCCCTCGCATTTAGGTGTGATAGCAAGACATCTACATCAAACAGGACGTTAC
GCTGTTCAGCAGCTTATTTATGAGCATACCTTATTCCCTTTATATGCTCCGTTTGTAGGCAAGGAGCGCC
GAGACGAAGCTATTCGGTTAATGGAGTACCAAGCGCAAGGTGCGGTGCATTTAATGCTAGGAGTCGCTGC
TTCTAGAGTTAAGAGCGATAACCGCTTTAGATACTGCCCTGATTGCGTTGCTCTTCAGCTAAATAGGTAT
GGGGAAGCCTTTTGGCAACGAGATTGGTATTTGCCCGCTTTGCCATATTGTCCAAAACACGGTGCTTTAG
TCTTCTTTGATAGAGCTGTAGATGATCACCGACATCAATTTTGGGCTTTGGGTCATACTGAGCTGCTTTC
AGACTACCCCAAAGACTCCCTATCTCAATTAACAGCACTAGCTGCTTATATAGCCCCTCTGTTAGATGCT
CCACGAGCGCAAGAGCTTTCCCCAAGCCTTGAGCAGTGGACGCTGTTTTATCAGCGCTTAGCGCAGGATC
TAGGGCTAACCAAAAGCAAGCACATTCGTCATGACTTGGTGGCGGAGAGAGTGAGGCAGACTTTTAGTGA
TGAGGCACTAGAGAAACTGGATTTAAAGTTGGCAGAGAACAAGGACACGTGTTGGCTGAAAAGTATATTC
CGTAAGCATAGAAAAGCCTTTAGTTATTTACAGCATAGTATTGTGTGGCAAGCCTTATTGCCAAAACTAA
CGGTTATAGAAGCGCTACAGCAGGCAAGTGCTCTTACTGAGCACTCTATAACGACAAGACCTGTTAGCCA
GTCTGTGCAACCTAACTCTGAAGATTTATCTGTTAAGCATAAAGACTGGCAGCAACTAGTGCATAAATAC
CAAGGAATTAAGGCGGCAAGACAGTCTTTAGAGGGTGGGGTGCTATACGCTTGGCTTTACCGACATGACA
GGGATTGGCTAGTTCACTGGAATCAACAGCATCAACAAGAGCGTCTGGCACCCGCCCCTAGAGTTGATTG
GAACCAAAGAGATCGAATTGCTGTACGACAACTATTAAGAATCATAAAGCGTCTAGATAGTAGCCTTGAT
CACCCAAGAGCGACATCGAGCTGGCTGTTAAAGCAAACTCCTAACGGAACCTCTCTTGCAAAAAATCTAC
AGAAACTGCCTTTGGTAGCGCTTTGCTTAAAGCGTTACTCAGAGAGTGTGGAAGATTATCAAATTAGACG
GATTAGCCAAGCTTTTATTAAGCTTAAACAGGAAGATGTTGAGCTTAGGCGCTGGCGATTATTAAGAAGT
GCAACGTTATCTAAAGAGCGGATAACTGAGGAAGCACAAAGATTCTTGGAAATGGTTTATGGGGAAGAGT
GAGTGGTTAGGCTAGCTACATTTAATGACAATGTGCAGGTTGTACATATTGGTCATTTATTCCGTAACTC
GGGTCATAAGGAGTGGCGTATTTTTGTTTGGTTTAATCCAATGCAAGAACGGAAATGGACTCGATTTACT
CATTTGCCTTTATTAAGTCGAGCTAAGGTGGTTAACAGTACAACAAAGCAAATAAATAAGGCGGATCGTG
TGATTGAGTTTGAAGCATCGGATCTTCAACGAGCCAAAATAATCGATTTTCCTAATCTCTCGTCCTTTGC
TTCCGTACGCAACAAGGATGGAGCGCAGAGTTCATTTATTTACGAAGCTGAAACACCATATAGCAAGACT
CGTTATCACATCCCACAGTTAGAGCTAGCTCGGTCATTATTTTTAGGGGATCCTCTAGAGTCGACCTGCA
GGCATGCAAGCTTGGCTGTTTTGGCGGATGAGAGAAGATTTTCAGCCTGATACAGATTAAATCAGAACGC
AGAAGCGGTCTGATAAAACAGAATTTGCCTGGCGGCAGTAGCGCGGTGGTCCCACCTGACCCCATGCCGA
ACTCAGAAGTGAAACGCCGTAGCGCCGATGGTAGTGTGGGGTCTCCCCATGCGAGAGTAGGGAACTGCCA
GGCATCAAATAAAACGAAAGGCTCAGTCGAAAGACTGGGCCTTTCGTTTTATCTGTTGTTTGTCGGTGAA
CGCTCTCCTGAGTAGGACAAATCCGCCGGGAGCGGATTTGAACGTTGCGAAGCAACGGCCCGGAGGGTGG
CGGGCAGGACGCCCGCCATAAACTGCCAGGCATCAAATTAAGCAGAAGGCCATCCTGACGGATGGCCTTT
TTGCGTTTCTACAAACTCTTTTGTTTATTTTTCTAAATACATTCAAATATGTATCCGCTCATGAGACAAT
AACCCTGATAAATGCTTCAATAATATTGAAAAAGGAAGAGTATGAGTATTCAACATTTCCGTGTCGCCCT
TATTCCCTTTTTTGCGGCATTTTGCCTTCCTGTTTTTGCTCACCCAGAAACGCTGGTGAAAGTAAAAGAT
GCTGAAGATCAGTTGGGTGCACGAGTGGGTTACATCGAACTGGATCTCAACAGCGGTAAGATCCTTGAGA
GTTTTCGCCCCGAAGAACGTTTTCCAATGATGAGCACTTTTAAAGTTCTGCTATGTGGCGCGGTATTATC
CCGTGTTGACGCCGGGCAAGAGCAACTCGGTCGCCGCATACACTATTCTCAGAATGACTTGGTTGAGTAC
TCACCAGTCACAGAAAAGCATCTTACGGATGGCATGACAGTAAGAGAATTATGCAGTGCTGCCATAACCA
TGAGTGATAACACTGCGGCCAACTTACTTCTGACAACGATCGGAGGACCGAAGGAGCTAACCGCTTTTTT
GCACAACATGGGGGATCATGTAACTCGCCTTGATCGTTGGGAACCGGAGCTGAATGAAGCCATACCAAAC
GACGAGCGTGACACCACGATGCCTGCAGCAATGGCAACAACGTTGCGCAAACTATTAACTGGCGAACTAC
TTACTCTAGCTTCCCGGCAACAATTAATAGACTGGATGGAGGCGGATAAAGTTGCAGGACCACTTCTGCG
CTCGGCCCTTCCGGCTGGCTGGTTTATTGCTGATAAATCTGGAGCCGGTGAGCGTGGGTCTCGCGGTATC
ATTGCAGCACTGGGGCCAGATGGTAAGCCCTCCCGTATCGTAGTTATCTACACGACGGGGAGTCAGGCAA
CTATGGATGAACGAAATAGACAGATCGCTGAGATAGGTGCCTCACTGATTAAGCATTGGTAACTGTCAGA
CCAAGTTTACTCATATATACTTTAGATTGATT
[125 nt withheld, positions 9413-9537]
CGCCGCCGGCCAGCCTCGCAGAGCAGGATTCCCGTTGAGCACCGCCAGGTGCGAATAAGGGACAGTGAAG
AAGGAACACCCGCTCGCGGGTGGGCCTACTTCACCTATCCTGCCCGGCGGCATCACCGGCGCCACAGGTG
CGGTTGCTGGCGCCTATATCGCCGACATCACCGATGGGGAAGATCGGGCTCGCCACTTCGGGCTCATGAG
CGCTTGTTTCGGCGTGGGTATGGTGGCAGGCCCCGTGGCCGGGGGACTGTTGGGCGCCATCTCCTTGCAT
GCACCATTCCTTGCGGCGGCGGTGCTCAACGGCCTCAACCTACTACTGGGCTGCTTCCTAATGCAGGAGT
CGCATAAGGGAGAGCGTCGATCCCCGACAGTAAGACGGGTAAGCCTGTTGATGATACCGCTGCCTTACTG
GGTGCATTAGCCAGTCTGAATGACCTGTCACGGGATAATCCGAAGTGGTCAGACTGGAAAATCAGAGGGC
AGGAACTGCTGAACAGCAAAAAGTCAGATAGCACCACATAGCAGACCCGCCATAAAACGCCCTGAGAAGC
CCGTGACGGGCTTTTCTTGTATTATGGGTAGTTTCCTTGCATGAATCCATAAAAGGCGCCTGTAGTGCCA
TTTACCCCCATTCACTGCCAGAGCCGTGAGCGCAGCGAACTGAATGTCACGAAAAAGACAGCGACTCAGG
TGCCTGATGGTCGGAGACAAAAGGAATATTCAGCGATTTGCCCGAGCTTGCGAGGGTGCTACTTAAGCCT
TTAGGGTTTTAAGGTCTGTTTTGTAGAGGAGCAAACAGCGTTTGCGACATCCTTTTGTAATACTGCGGAA
CTGACTAAAGTAGTGAGTTATACACAGGGCTGGGATCTATTCTTTTTATCTTTTTTTATTCTTTCTTTAT
TCTATAAATTATAACCACTTGAATATAAACAAAAAAAACACACAAAGGTCTAGCGGAATTTACAGAGGGT
CTAGCAGAATTTACAAGTTTTCCAGCAAAGGTCTAGCAGAATTTACAGATACCCACAACTCAAAGGAAAA
GGACTAGTAATTATCATTGACTAGCCCATCTCAATTGGTATAGTGATTAAAATCACCTAGACCAATTGAG
ATGTATGTCTGAATTAGTTGTTTTCAAAGCAAATGAACTAGCGATTAGTCGCTATGACTTAACGGAGCAT
GAAACCAAGCTAATTTTATGCTGTGTGGCACTACTCAACCCCACGATTGAAAACCCTACAAGGAAAGAAC
GGACGGTATCGTTCACTTATAACCAATACGTTCAGATGATGAACATCAGTAGGGAAAATGCTTATGGTGT
ATTAGCTAAAGCAACCAGAGAGCTGATGACGAGAACTGTGGAAATCAGGAATCCTTTGGTTAAAGGCTTT
GAGATTTTCCAGTGGACAAACTATGCCAAGTTCTCAAGCGAAAAATTAGAATTAGTTTTTAGTGAAGAGA
TATTGCCTTATCTTTTCCAGTTAAAAAAATTCATAAAATATAATCTGGAACATGTTAAGTCTTTTGAAAA
CAAATACTCTATGAGGATTTATGAGTGGTTATTAAAAGAACTAACACAAAAGAAAACTCACAAGGCAAAT
ATAGAGATTAGCCTTGATGAATTTAAGTTCATGTTAATGCTTGAAAATAACTACCATGAGTTTAAAAGGC
TTAACCAATGGGTTTTGAAACCAATAAGTAAAGATTTAAACACTTACAGCAATATGAAATTGGTGGTTGA
TAAGCGAGGCCGCCCGACTGATACGTTGATTTTCCAAGTTGAACTAGATAGACAAATGGATCTCGTAACC
GAACTTGAGAACAACCAGATAAAAATGAATGGTGACAAAATACCAACAACCATTACATCAGATTCCTACC
TACATAACGGACTAAGAAAAACACTACACGATGCTTTAACTGCAAAAATTCAGCTCACCAGTTTTGAGGC
AAAATTTTTGAGTGACATGCAAAGTAAGTATGATCTCAATGGTTCGTTCTCATGGCTCACGCAAAAACAA
CGAACCACACTAGAGAACATACTGGCTAAATACGGAAGGATCTGAGGTTCTTATGGCTCTTGTATCTATC
AGTGAAGCATCAAGACTAACAAACAAAAGTAGAACAACTGTTCACCGTTACATATCAAAGGGAAAACTGT
CCATATGCACAGATGAAAACGGTGTAAAAAAGATAGATACATCAGAGCTTTTACGAGTTTTTGGTGCATT
TAAAGCTGTTCACCATGAACAGATCGACAATGTAACAGATGAACAGCATGTAACACCTAATAGAACAGGT
GAAACCAGTAAAACAAAGCAACTAGAACATGAAATTGAACACCTGAGACAACTTGTTACAGCTCAACAGT
CACACATAGACAGCCTGAAACAGGCGATGCTGCTTATCGAATCAAAGCTGCCGACAACACGGGAGCCAGT
GACGCCTCCCGTGGGGAAAAAATCATGGCAATTCTGGAAGAAATAGCGCTTTCAGCCTGTGGGCGGACAA
AATAGTTGGGAACTGGGAGGGGTGGAAATGGAGTTTTTAAGGATTATTTAGGGAAGAGTGACAAAATAGA
TGGGAACTGGGTGTAGCGTCGTAAGCTAATACGAAAATTAAAAATGACAAAATAGTTTGGAACTAGATTT
CACTTATCTGGTTGGTCGACACTAGTATTACCCTGTTATCCCTAGATTTAAATGATATCGGATCCTAGTA
AGCCACGTTTTAATTAATCAGATCCCCTGGCGGCCGCAAGCTCCTAGCGGCGGATTTGTCCTACTCAGGA
GAGCGTTCACCGACAAACAACAGATAAAACGAAAGGCCCAGTCTTTCGACTGAGCCTTTCGTTTTATTTG
ATGCCTCAAGCTAGAGAGTCATTACCCCAGGCGTTTAAGGGCACCAATAACTGCCTTAAAAAAATTACGC
CCCGCCCTGCCACTCATCGCAGTACTGTTGTAATTCATTAAGCATTCTGCCGACATGGAAGCCATCACAG
ACGGCATGATGAACCTGAATCGCCAGCGGCATCAGCACCTTGTCGCCTTGCGTATAATATTTGCCCATGG
TGAAAACGGGGGCGAAGAAGTTGTCCATATTGGCCACGTTTAAATCAAAACTGGTGAAACTCACCCAGGG
ATTGGCTGAGACGAAAAACATATTCTCAATAAACCCTTTAGGGAAATAGGCCAGGTTTTCACCGTAACAC
GCCACATCTTGCGAATATATGTGTAGAAACTGCCGGAAATCGTCGTGGTATTCACTCCAGAGCGATGAAA
ACGTTTCAGTTTGCTCATGGAAAACGGTGTAACAAGGGTGAACACTATCCCATATCACCAGCTCACCGTC
TTTCATTGCCATACGAAATTCCGGATGAGCATTCATCAGGCGGGCAAGAATGTGAATAAAGGCCGGATAA
AACTTGTGCTTATTTTTCTTTACGGTCTTTAAAAAGGCCGTAATATCCAGCTGAACGGTCTGGTTATAGG
TACATTGAGCAACTGACTGAAATGCCTCAAAATGTTCTTTACGATGCCATTGGGATATATCAACGGTGGT
ATATCCAGTGATTTTTTTCTCCATTTTAGCTTCCTTAGCTCCTGAAAATCTCGCCAAGCTAGCTTGGATT
CTCACCAATAAAAAACGCCCGGCGGCAACCGAGCGTTCTGAACAAATCCAGATGGAGTTCTGAGGTCATT
ACTGGATCTATCAACAGGAGTCCAAGCTCAGCTAATTAATTAAGCTTGTGCCCCAGTTTGCTAGGGAGGT
CGCAGTATCTGGCCACTGCCACCTCGTGCTGCTCGACGTAGGTCTCGTTGTTGGCCTCCTTGATTCTTTC
CAGTCTGTAGTCCACATAGTAGACGCCAGGCATCTTGAGGTTCTTAGCGGGTTTCTTGGATCTATATGTG
GTCTTGGCGTTTGCGATCAGATGGCTCCCGCCCACGAGCTTCAGGGCCATGTCGTTTCTGCCTTCCAGGC
CGCCGTCAGCGGGGTACAGCGTCTCGGTGAAGGCCTCCCAGCCGAGTGTTTTCTTCTGCATCACAGGGCC
GTTGGATGTGAAGTTCACCCCTCTGATCTTGACGTTGTAGATGAGGCAGCCGTCCTGGAGGCTGGTGTCC
TGGGTAGCGGTCAGCACGCCCCCGTCTTCGTATGTGGTGACTCTCTCCCATGTGAAGCCCTCAGGGAAGG
ACTGCTTGAAGAAGTCGGGGATGCCCTGGGTGTGGTTGATGAAGGTCTTGCTGCCGTAGAGGAAGCTAGT
AGCCAGGATGTCGAAGGCGAAGGGGAGAGGGCCGCCCTCGACCACCTTGATTCTCATGGTCTGGGTGCCC
TCGTAGGGCTTGCCTTCGCCCTCGGATGTGCACTTGAAGTGATGGTTGTCCACGGTGCCCTCCATGTACA
GCTTCATGTGCATGTTCTCCTTAATCAGCTCTTCGCCCTTAGACACCATTTTTTCTTCCTCCACTAGTAT
CCTGTCTCTTGATCAGATCTTGATCCCCTGCGCCATCAGATCCTTGGCGGCAAGAAAGCCATCCAGTTTA
CTTTGCAGGGCTTCCCAACCTTACCAGAGGGCGCCCCAGCTGGCAATTCCGGTTCGCTTGCTGTCCATAA
AACCGCCCAGTCTAGCTATCGCCATGTAAGCCCACTGCAAGCTACCTGCTTTCTCTTTGCGCTTGCGTTT
TCCCTTGTCCAGATAGCCCAGTAGCTGACATTCATCCGGGGTCAGCACCGTTTCTGCGGACTGGCTTTCT
ACGTGTTCCGCTTCCTTTAGCAGCCCTGCGCCCTGAGTGCTTGCGGCAGCGTGCGAGCTTTAGGTGGCGG
TACTTGGGTCGATATCAAAGTGCATCACTTCTTCCCGTATGCCCAACTTTGTATAGAGAGCCACTGCGGG
ATCGTCACCGTAATCTGCTTGCACGTAGATCACATAAGCACCAAGCGCGTTGGCCTCATGCTTGAGGAGA
TTGATGAGCGCGGTGGCAATGCCCTGCCTCCGGTGCTCGCCGGAGACTGCGAGATCATAGATATAGATCT
CACTACGCGGCTGCTCAAACTTGGGCAGAACGTAAGCCGCGAGAGCGCCAACAACCGCTTCTTGGTCGAA
GGCAGCAAGCGCGATGAATGTCTTACTACGGAGCAAGTTCCCGAGGTAATCGGAGTCCGGCTGATGTTGG
GAGTAGGTGGCTACGTCTCCGAACTCACGACCGAAAAGATCAAGAGCAGCCCGCATGGATTTGACTTGGT
CAGGGCCGAGCCTACATGTGCGAATGATGCCCATACTTGAGCCACCTAACTTTGTTTTAGGGCGACTGCC
CTGCTGCGTAACATCGTTGCTGCTGCGTAACATCGTTGCTGCTCCATAACATCAAACATCGACCCACGGC
GTAACGCGCTTGCTGCTTGGATGCCCGAGGCATAGACTGTACAAAAAAACAGTCATAACAAGCCATGAAA
ACCGCCACTGCGCCGTTACCACCGCTGCGTTCGGTCAAGGTTCTGGACCAGTTGCGTGAGCGCATACGCT
ACTTGCATTACAGTTTACGAACCGAACAGGCTTATGTCAATTCGAGAATTGACGCGTCCTCGGTACCCCG
CTTTTTAGACATCTAAATCTAGGTACTAAAGCTCGAATCCGATCCCCAATTCCTGGCAGTTTATGGGTCA
ATAGCGGCCGCCACTCGAGCACCTAGGAGGCGCGCCACGGCCGCGTCGACCCCACGCCCCTCTTTAATAC
GACGGGCAATTTGCACTTCAGAAAATGAAGAGTTTGCTTTAGCCATAACAAAAGTCCAGTATGCTTTTTC
ACAGCATAACTGGACTGATTTCAGTTTACAACTATTCTGTCTAGTTTAAGACTTTATTGTCATAGTTTAG
ATCTATTTTGTTCAGTTTAAGACTTTATTGTCCGCCCACA
