Features (pLannotate 1.2.2; 30 found; start..end, strand, type, name):
      1..199     -  mobile_element Tn7R (fragment): mini-Tn7 element (right end of the Tn7 transposon) Tn7
    351..379     +  promoter       Pc promoter: intI1 (promoter lies within the coding sequence); class 1 integron promoter
    568..1101    +  CDS            GmR: gentamycin acetyltransferase; aacC1; confers resistance to gentamycin
   1109..1426    +  CDS            tnpA (fragment): TN5P_ECOLX - Also known as tnp. Experimental evidence at protein level: Swiss-Prot protein existence level 1. Mediates transposition of transposon Tn5 by a 'cut and paste' mechanism. First, the monomeric transposase binds the 19 bp inverted DNA repeats flanking the transposon. Then, dimerization of the DNA- bound transposase creates a synaptic DNA complex. After nicking of the first DNA strand, excision of the transposon proceeds through a series of intermediates. The transposase then mediates the insertion of the transposon at a new site by strand transfer. The activity of the wild- type tran
   1463..2173    +  CDS            mTagBFP2: mTagBFP2 is a basic (constitutively fluorescent) blue fluorescent protein published in 2011, derived from Entacmaea quadricolor. It is reported to be a very rapidly-maturing monomer with very low acid sensitivity.
   2190..2284    +  terminator     lambda t0 terminator: transcription terminator from phage lambda
   2299..2327    +  promoter       cat promoter (fragment): promoter of the E. coli cat gene encoding chloramphenicol acetyltransferase
   2328..2984    +  CDS            cat: CAT_ECOLX - Experimental evidence at protein level: Swiss-Prot protein existence level 1. This enzyme is an effector of chloramphenicol resistance in bacteria. From Escherichia coli. This protein is used as a marker in many commonly used cloning vectors, such as pACYC184.
   3052..3138    +  terminator     rrnB T1 terminator: Escherichia coli rrnB; transcription terminator T1 from the E. coli rrnB gene
   3249..3414    -  mobile_element Tn7L: mini-Tn7 element (left end of the Tn7 transposon) Tn7
   3847..4797    -  CDS            Rep101(Ts): temperature-sensitive version of the RepA protein needed for replication with the pSC101 origin (Armstrong et al., 1984); rep101 encoding an A56V mutation
   4845..5067    -  rep_origin     pSC101 ori: low-copy replication origin that requires the Rep101 protein
   5552..5804    -  CDS            TcR (fragment): tetracycline efflux protein; tet; confers resistance to tetracycline
   5807..5916    +  oriT           oriT: incP origin of transfer
   5917..6045    -  rep_origin     f1 ori (fragment) (sequence partly withheld): f1 bacteriophage origin of replication; arrow indicates direction of (+) strand synthesis
   6087..6947    -  CDS            AmpR: β-lactamase; bla; confers resistance to ampicillin, carbenicillin, and related antibiotics
   6948..7039    -  promoter       AmpR promoter: bla
   7058..7085    -  terminator     rrnB T2 terminator: transcription terminator T2 from the E. coli rrnB gene
   7177..7263    -  terminator     rrnB T1 terminator: Escherichia coli rrnB; transcription terminator T1 from the E. coli rrnB gene
   7265..7380    -  ncRNA          5S rRNA: Accession: RF00001 - 5S ribosomal RNA
   7466..7503    -  misc_feature   MCS (fragment): pUC18/19 multiple cloning site
   7504..7893    -  CDS            tnsE (fragment): TNSE_ECOLX - Experimental evidence at protein level: Swiss-Prot protein existence level 1. TnsABC + TnsD promote high-frequency insertion of Tn7 into a specific target site known as att-Tn7 whereas TnsABC + TnsE promote low-frequency insertion into many different sites. From Escherichia coli.
   7900..9423    -  CDS            tnsD: TNSD_ECOLX - Protein predicted: Swiss-Prot protein existence level 4. TnsABC + TnsD promote high-frequency insertion of Tn7 into a specific target site known as att-Tn7 whereas TnsABC + TnsE promote low-frequency insertion into many different sites. From Escherichia coli.
   9429..11093   -  CDS            tnsC: TNSC_ECOLX - Experimental evidence at protein level: Swiss-Prot protein existence level 1. TnsABC + TnsD promote high-frequency insertion of Tn7 into a specific target site known as att-Tn7 whereas TnsABC + TnsE promote low-frequency insertion into many different sites. From Escherichia coli.
  11093..13198   -  CDS            tnsB: TNSB_ECOLX - Experimental evidence at protein level: Swiss-Prot protein existence level 1. Sequence-specific, DNA-binding protein required for Tn7 transposition. Recognizes sequences necessary for recombination at both left and right ends of Tn7 and, together with TnsA, forms the transposase. TnsB executes the 5'-DNA strand breakage and joining reactions. From Escherichia coli.
  13188..14006   -  CDS            tnsA: TNSA_ECOLX - Experimental evidence at protein level: Swiss-Prot protein existence level 1. Required for Tn7 transposition. Forms the transposase, together with TnsB. TnsA executes the 5'-DNA strand breakage reaction. TnsABC and TnsD promote high-frequency insertion of Tn7 into a specific target site known as ATT-Tn7 whereas TnsABC and TnsD promote low- frequency insertion into many different sites. From Escherichia coli.
  14085..14103   -  misc_feature   MCS (fragment): pUC18/19 multiple cloning site
  14124..14408   -  promoter       araBAD promoter: araBAD; promoter of the L-arabinose operon of E. coli; the araC regulatory gene is transcribed in the opposite direction (Guzman et al., 1995)
  14435..15313   +  CDS            araC: L-arabinose regulatory protein; araC
  15403..15421   -  promoter       tet promoter (fragment): E. coli promoter for tetracycline efflux protein gene
>Addgene plasmid #118556 | pMRE-Tn7-140 | addgene full sequence | sequence record 226506 | Addgene NGS Result
TGTGGGCGGACAATAAAGTCTTAAACTGAACAAAATAGATCTAAACTATGACAATAAAGTCTTAAACTAG
ACAGAATAGTTGTAAACTGAAATCAGTCCAGTTATGCTGTGAAAAAGCATACTGGACTTTTGTTATGGCT
AAAGCAAACTCTTCATTTTCTGAAGTGCAAATTGCCCGTCGTATTAAAGAGGGGCGTGGGGTCGACGCGG
CCGTGGCGCGCCTCCTAGGTGCTCGAGTGGCGGCCGCTATTSASCCATAAACTGCCAGGAATTGGGGATC
GGATTCGAGCTTTAGTACCTAGATTTAGATGTCTAAAAAGCGGGGTACCGAGGACGCGTCAATTCTCGAA
TTGACATAAGCCTGTTCGGTTCGTAAACTGTAATGCAAGTAGCGTATGCGCTCACGCAACTGGTCCAGAA
CCTTGACCGAACGCAGCGGTGGTAACGGCGCAGTGGCGGTTTTCATGGCTTGTTATGACTGTTTTTTTGT
ACAGTCTATGCCTCGGGCATCCAAGCAGCAAGCGCGTTACGCCGTGGGTCGATGTTTGATGTTATGGAGC
AGCAACGATGTTACGCAGCAGCAACGATGTTACGCAGCAGGGCAGTCGCCCTAAAACAAAGTTAGGTGGC
TCAAGTATGGGCATCATTCGCACATGTAGGCTCGGCCCTGACCAAGTCAAATCCATGCGGGCTGCTCTTG
ATCTTTTCGGTCGTGAGTTCGGAGACGTAGCCACCTACTCCCAACATCAGCCGGACTCCGATTACCTCGG
GAACTTGCTCCGTAGTAAGACATTCATCGCGCTTGCTGCCTTCGACCAAGAAGCGGTTGTTGGCGCTCTC
GCGGCTTACGTTCTGCCCAAGTTTGAGCAGCCGCGTAGTGAGATCTATATCTATGATCTCGCAGTCTCCG
GCGAGCACCGGAGGCAGGGCATTGCCACCGCGCTCATCAATCTCCTCAAGCATGAGGCCAACGCGCTTGG
TGCTTATGTGATCTACGTGCAAGCAGATTACGGTGACGATCCCGCAGTGGCTCTCTATACAAAGTTGGGC
ATACGGGAAGAAGTGATGCACTTTGATATCGACCCAAGTACCGCCACCTAAAGCTCGCACGCTGCCGCAA
GCACTCAGGGCGCAAGGGCTGCTAAAGGAAGCGGAACACGTAGAAAGCCAGTCCGCAGAAACGGTGCTGA
CCCCGGATGAATGTCAGCTACTGGGCTATCTGGACAAGGGAAAACGCAAGCGCAAAGAGAAAGCAGGTAG
CTTGCAGTGGGCTTACATGGCGATAGCTAGACTGGGCGGTTTTATGGACAGCAAGCGAACCGGAATTGCC
AGCTGGGGCGCCCTCTGGTAAGGTTGGGAAGCCCTGCAAAGTAAACTGGATGGCTTTCTTGCCGCCAAGG
ATCTGATGGCGCAGGGGATCAAGATCTGATCAAGAGACAGGATACTAGTGGAGGAAGAAAAAATGGTGTC
TAAGGGCGAAGAGCTGATTAAGGAGAACATGCACATGAAGCTGTACATGGAGGGCACCGTGGACAACCAT
CACTTCAAGTGCACATCCGAGGGCGAAGGCAAGCCCTACGAGGGCACCCAGACCATGAGAATCAAGGTGG
TCGAGGGCGGCCCTCTCCCCTTCGCCTTCGACATCCTGGCTACTAGCTTCCTCTACGGCAGCAAGACCTT
CATCAACCACACCCAGGGCATCCCCGACTTCTTCAAGCAGTCCTTCCCTGAGGGCTTCACATGGGAGAGA
GTCACCACATACGAAGACGGGGGCGTGCTGACCGCTACCCAGGACACCAGCCTCCAGGACGGCTGCCTCA
TCTACAACGTCAAGATCAGAGGGGTGAACTTCACATCCAACGGCCCTGTGATGCAGAAGAAAACACTCGG
CTGGGAGGCCTTCACCGAGACGCTGTACCCCGCTGACGGCGGCCTGGAAGGCAGAAACGACATGGCCCTG
AAGCTCGTGGGCGGGAGCCATCTGATCGCAAACGCCAAGACCACATATAGATCCAAGAAACCCGCTAAGA
ACCTCAAGATGCCTGGCGTCTACTATGTGGACTACAGACTGGAAAGAATCAAGGAGGCCAACAACGAGAC
CTACGTCGAGCAGCACGAGGTGGCAGTGGCCAGATACTGCGACCTCCCTAGCAAACTGGGGCACAAGCTT
AATTAATTAGCTGAGCTTGGACTCCTGTTGATAGATCCAGTAATGACCTCAGAACTCCATCTGGATTTGT
TCAGAACGCTCGGTTGCCGCCGGGCGTTTTTTATTGGTGAGAATCCAAGCTAGCTTGGCGAGATTTTCAG
GAGCTAAGGAAGCTAAAATGGAGAAAAAAATCACTGGATATACCACCGTTGATATATCCCAATGGCATCG
TAAAGAACATTTTGAGGCATTTCAGTCAGTTGCTCAATGTACCTATAACCAGACCGTTCAGCTGGATATT
ACGGCCTTTTTAAAGACCGTAAAGAAAAATAAGCACAAGTTTTATCCGGCCTTTATTCACATTCTTGCCC
GCCTGATGAATGCTCATCCGGAATTTCGTATGGCAATGAAAGACGGTGAGCTGGTGATATGGGATAGTGT
TCACCCTTGTTACACCGTTTTCCATGAGCAAACTGAAACGTTTTCATCGCTCTGGAGTGAATACCACGAC
GATTTCCGGCAGTTTCTACACATATATTCGCAAGATGTGGCGTGTTACGGTGAAAACCTGGCCTATTTCC
CTAAAGGGTTTATTGAGAATATGTTTTTCGTCTCAGCCAATCCCTGGGTGAGTTTCACCAGTTTTGATTT
AAACGTGGCCAATATGGACAACTTCTTCGCCCCCGTTTTCACCATGGGCAAATATTATACGCAAGGCGAC
AAGGTGCTGATGCCGCTGGCGATTCAGGTTCATCATGCCGTTTGTGATGGCTTCCATGTCGGCAGAATGC
TTAATGAATTACAACAGTACTGCGATGAGTGGCAGGGCGGGGCGTAATTTTTTTAAGGCAGTTATTGGTG
CCCTTAAACGCCTGGGGTAATGACTCTCTAGCTTGAGGCATCAAATAAAACGAAAGGCTCAGTCGAAAGA
CTGGGCCTTTCGTTTTATCTGTTGTTTGTCGGTGAACGCTCTCCTGAGTAGGACAAATCCGCCGCTAGGA
GCTTGCGGCCGCCAGGGGATCTGATTAATTAAAACGTGGCTTACTAGGATCCGATATCATTTAAATCTAG
GGATAACAGGGTAATACTAGTGTCGACCAACCAGATAAGTGAAATCTAGTTCCAAACTATTTTGTCATTT
TTAATTTTCGTATTAGCTTACGACGCTACACCCAGTTCCCATCTATTTTGTCACTCTTCCCTAAATAATC
CTTAAAAACTCCATTTCCACCCCTCCCAGTTCCCAACTATTTTGTCCGCCCACAGGCTGAAAGCGCTATT
TCTTCCAGAATTGCCATGATTTTTTCCCCACGGGAGGCGTCACTGGCTCCCGTGTTGTCGGCAGCTTTGA
TTCGATAAGCAGCATCGCCTGTTTCAGGCTGTCTATGTGTGACTGTTGAGCTGTAACAAGTTGTCTCAGG
TGTTCAATTTCATGTTCTAGTTGCTTTGTTTTACTGGTTTCACCTGTTCTATTAGGTGTTACATGCTGTT
CATCTGTTACATTGTCGATCTGTTCATGGTGAACAGCTTTAAATGCACCAAAAACTCGTAAAAGCTCTGA
TGTATCTATCTTTTTTACACCGTTTTCATCTGTGCATATGGACAGTTTTCCCTTTGATATGTAACGGTGA
ACAGTTGTTCTACTTTTGTTTGTTAGTCTTGATGCTTCACTGATAGATACAAGAGCCATAAGAACCTCAG
ATCCTTCCGTATTTAGCCAGTATGTTCTCTAGTGTGGTTCGTTGTTTTTGCGTGAGCCATGAGAACGAAC
CATTGAGATCATACTTACTTTGCATGTCACTCAAAAATTTTGCCTCAAAACTGGTGAGCTGAATTTTTGC
AGTTAAAGCATCGTGTAGTGTTTTTCTTAGTCCGTTATGTAGGTAGGAATCTGATGTAATGGTTGTTGGT
ATTTTGTCACCATTCATTTTTATCTGGTTGTTCTCAAGTTCGGTTACGAGATCCATTTGTCTATCTAGTT
CAACTTGGAAAATCAACGTATCAGTCGGGCGGCCTCGCTTATCAACCACCAATTTCATATTGCTGTAAGT
GTTTAAATCTTTACTTATTGGTTTCAAAACCCATTGGTTAAGCCTTTTAAACTCATGGTAGTTATTTTCA
AGCATTAACATGAACTTAAATTCATCAAGGCTAATCTCTATATTTGCCTTGTGAGTTTTCTTTTGTGTTA
GTTCTTTTAATAACCACTCATAAATCCTCATAGAGTATTTGTTTTCAAAAGACTTAACATGTTCCAGATT
ATATTTTATGAATTTTTTTAACTGGAAAAGATAAGGCAATATCTCTTCACTAAAAACTAATTCTAATTTT
TCGCTTGAGAACTTGGCATAGTTTGTCCACTGGAAAATCTCAAAGCCTTTAACCAAAGGATTCCTGATTT
CCACAGTTCTCGTCATCAGCTCTCTGGTTGCTTTAGCTAATACACCATAAGCATTTTCCCTACTGATGTT
CATCATCTGAACGTATTGGTTATAAGTGAACGATACCGTCCGTTCTTTCCTTGTAGGGTTTTCAATCGTG
GGGTTGAGTAGTGCCACACAGCATAAAATTAGCTTGGTTTCATGCTCCGTTAAGTCATAGCGACTAATCG
CTAGTTCATTTGCTTTGAAAACAACTAATTCAGACATACATCTCAATTGGTCTAGGTGATTTTAATCACT
ATACCAATTGAGATGGGCTAGTCAATGATAATTACTAGTCCTTTTCCTTTGAGTTGTGGGTATCTGTAAA
TTCTGCTAGACCTTTGCTGGAAAACTTGTAAATTCTGCTAGACCCTCTGTAAATTCCGCTAGACCTTTGT
GTGTTTTTTTTGTTTATATTCAAGTGGTTATAATTTATAGAATAAAGAAAGAATAAAAAAAGATAAAAAG
AATAGATCCCAGCCCTGTGTATAACTCACTACTTTAGTCAGTTCCGCAGTATTACAAAAGGATGTCGCAA
ACGCTGTTTGCTCCTCTACAAAACAGACCTTAAAACCCTAAAGGCTTAAGTAGCACCCTCGCAAGCTCGG
GCAAATCGCTGAATATTCCTTTTGTCTCCGACCATCAGGCACCTGAGTCGCTGTCTTTTTCGTGACATTC
AGTTCGCTGCGCTCACGGCTCTGGCAGTGAATGGGGGTAAATGGCACTACAGGCGCCTTTTATGGATTCA
TGCAAGGAAACTACCCATAATACAAGAAAAGCCCGTCACGGGCTTCTCAGGGCGTTTTATGGCGGGTCTG
CTATGTGGTGCTATCTGACTTTTTGCTGTTCAGCAGTTCCTGCCCTCTGATTTTCCAGTCTGACCACTTC
GGATTATCCCGTGACAGGTCATTCAGACTGGCTAATGCACCCAGTAAGGCAGCGGTATCATCAACAGGCT
TACCCGTCTTACTGTCGGGGATCGACGCTCTCCCTTATGCGACTCCTGCATTAGGAAGCAGCCCAGTAGT
AGGTTGAGGCCGTTGAGCACCGCCGCCGCAAGGAATGGTGCATGCAAGGAGATGGCGCCCAACAGTCCCC
CGGCCACGGGGCCTGCCACCATACCCACGCCGAAACAAGCGCTCATGAGCCCGAAGTGGCGAGCCCGATC
TTCCCCATCGGTGATGTCGGCGATATAGGCGCCAGCAACCGCACCTGTGGCGCCGGTGATGCCGCCGGGC
AGGATAGGTGAAGTAGGCCCACCCGCGAGCGGGTGTTCCTTCTTCACTGTCCCTTATTCGCACCTGGCGG
TGCTCAACGGGAATCCTGCTCTGCGAGGCTGGCCGGCGGCG
[125 nt withheld, positions 5922-6046]
AATCAATCTAAAGTATATATGAGTAAACTTGGTCTGACAGTTACCAATGCTTAATCAGTGAGGCACCTAT
CTCAGCGATCTGTCTATTTCGTTCATCCATAGTTGCCTGACTCCCCGTCGTGTAGATAACTACGATACGG
GAGGGCTTACCATCTGGCCCCAGTGCTGCAATGATACCGCGAGACCCACGCTCACCGGCTCCAGATTTAT
CAGCAATAAACCAGCCAGCCGGAAGGGCCGAGCGCAGAAGTGGTCCTGCAACTTTATCCGCCTCCATCCA
GTCTATTAATTGTTGCCGGGAAGCTAGAGTAAGTAGTTCGCCAGTTAATAGTTTGCGCAACGTTGTTGCC
ATTGCTGCAGGCATCGTGGTGTCACGCTCGTCGTTTGGTATGGCTTCATTCAGCTCCGGTTCCCAACGAT
CAAGGCGAGTTACATGATCCCCCATGTTGTGCAAAAAAGCGGTTAGCTCCTTCGGTCCTCCGATCGTTGT
CAGAAGTAAGTTGGCCGCAGTGTTATCACTCATGGTTATGGCAGCACTGCATAATTCTCTTACTGTCATG
CCATCCGTAAGATGCTTTTCTGTGACTGGTGAGTACTCAACCAAGTCATTCTGAGAATAGTGTATGCGGC
GACCGAGTTGCTCTTGCCCGGCGTCAACACGGGATAATACCGCGCCACATAGCAGAACTTTAAAAGTGCT
CATCATTGGAAAACGTTCTTCGGGGCGAAAACTCTCAAGGATCTTACCGCTGTTGAGATCCAGTTCGATG
TAACCCACTCGTGCACCCAACTGATCTTCAGCATCTTTTACTTTCACCAGCGTTTCTGGGTGAGCAAAAA
CAGGAAGGCAAAATGCCGCAAAAAAGGGAATAAGGGCGACACGGAAATGTTGAATACTCATACTCTTCCT
TTTTCAATATTATTGAAGCATTTATCAGGGTTATTGTCTCATGAGCGGATACATATTTGAATGTATTTAG
AAAAATAAACAAAAGAGTTTGTAGAAACGCAAAAAGGCCATCCGTCAGGATGGCCTTCTGCTTAATTTGA
TGCCTGGCAGTTTATGGCGGGCGTCCTGCCCGCCACCCTCCGGGCCGTTGCTTCGCAACGTTCAAATCCG
CTCCCGGCGGATTTGTCCTACTCAGGAGAGCGTTCACCGACAAACAACAGATAAAACGAAAGGCCCAGTC
TTTCGACTGAGCCTTTCGTTTTATTTGATGCCTGGCAGTTCCCTACTCTCGCATGGGGAGACCCCACACT
ACCATCGGCGCTACGGCGTTTCACTTCTGAGTTCGGCATGGGGTCAGGTGGGACCACCGCGCTACTGCCG
CCAGGCAAATTCTGTTTTATCAGACCGCTTCTGCGTTCTGATTTAATCTGTATCAGGCTGAAAATCTTCT
CTCATCCGCCAAAACAGCCAAGCTTGCATGCCTGCAGGTCGACTCTAGAGGATCCCCTAAAAATAATGAC
CGAGCTAGCTCTAACTGTGGGATGTGATAACGAGTCTTGCTATATGGTGTTTCAGCTTCGTAAATAAATG
AACTCTGCGCTCCATCCTTGTTGCGTACGGAAGCAAAGGACGAGAGATTAGGAAAATCGATTATTTTGGC
TCGTTGAAGATCCGATGCTTCAAACTCAATCACACGATCCGCCTTATTTATTTGCTTTGTTGTACTGTTA
ACCACCTTAGCTCGACTTAATAAAGGCAAATGAGTAAATCGAGTCCATTTCCGTTCTTGCATTGGATTAA
ACCAAACAAAAATACGCCACTCCTTATGACCCGAGTTACGGAATAAATGACCAATATGTACAACCTGCAC
ATTGTCATTAAATGTAGCTAGCCTAACCACTCACTCTTCCCCATAAACCATTTCCAAGAATCTTTGTGCT
TCCTCAGTTATCCGCTCTTTAGATAACGTTGCACTTCTTAATAATCGCCAGCGCCTAAGCTCAACATCTT
CCTGTTTAAGCTTAATAAAAGCTTGGCTAATCCGTCTAATTTGATAATCTTCCACACTCTCTGAGTAACG
CTTTAAGCAAAGCGCTACCAAAGGCAGTTTCTGTAGATTTTTTGCAAGAGAGGTTCCGTTAGGAGTTTGC
TTTAACAGCCAGCTCGATGTCGCTCTTGGGTGATCAAGGCTACTATCTAGACGCTTTATGATTCTTAATA
GTTGTCGTACAGCAATTCGATCTCTTTGGTTCCAATCAACTCTAGGGGCGGGTGCCAGACGCTCTTGTTG
ATGCTGTTGATTCCAGTGAACTAGCCAATCCCTGTCATGTCGGTAAAGCCAAGCGTATAGCACCCCACCC
TCTAAAGACTGTCTTGCCGCCTTAATTCCTTGGTATTTATGCACTAGTTGCTGCCAGTCTTTATGCTTAA
CAGATAAATCTTCAGAGTTAGGTTGCACAGACTGGCTAACAGGTCTTGTCGTTATAGAGTGCTCAGTAAG
AGCACTTGCCTGCTGTAGCGCTTCTATAACCGTTAGTTTTGGCAATAAGGCTTGCCACACAATACTATGC
TGTAAATAACTAAAGGCTTTTCTATGCTTACGGAATATACTTTTCAGCCAACACGTGTCCTTGTTCTCTG
CCAACTTTAAATCCAGTTTCTCTAGTGCCTCATCACTAAAAGTCTGCCTCACTCTCTCCGCCACCAAGTC
ATGACGAATGTGCTTGCTTTTGGTTAGCCCTAGATCCTGCGCTAAGCGCTGATAAAACAGCGTCCACTGC
TCAAGGCTTGGGGAAAGCTCTTGCGCTCGTGGAGCATCTAACAGAGGGGCTATATAAGCAGCTAGTGCTG
TTAATTGAGATAGGGAGTCTTTGGGGTAGTCTGAAAGCAGCTCAGTATGACCCAAAGCCCAAAATTGATG
TCGGTGATCATCTACAGCTCTATCAAAGAAGACTAAAGCACCGTGTTTTGGACAATATGGCAAAGCGGGC
AAATACCAATCTCGTTGCCAAAAGGCTTCCCCATACCTATTTAGCTGAAGAGCAACGCAATCAGGGCAGT
ATCTAAAGCGGTTATCGCTCTTAACTCTAGAAGCAGCGACTCCTAGCATTAAATGCACCGCACCTTGCGC
TTGGTACTCCATTAACCGAATAGCTTCGTCTCGGCGCTCCTTGCCTACAAACGGAGCATATAAAGGGAAT
AAGGTATGCTCATAAATAAGCTGCTGAACAGCGTAACGTCCTGTTTGATGTAGATGTCTTGCTATCACAC
CTAAATGCGAGGGCAGACCTAAGGTAGCGACCACCTTGCGGTTGCCATACACCTCATCCAACAGCTGCTT
AGGACTAACAATCCCTTGATAAACGCCTGCCCGTGCAATAGTGCTATAAATCAGCTCATTCGAGTACGGA
ACAGGAAAGTTTCTCATGGCTAACCTGCTTGTTTAAATAAGCTCGCCATATCCACTATTACCCCTTTCCC
TTTTAACCGTTCATGCATGGTTTTTTCAGGTTGGCGTTGTGAATAGATATAACGTAAATCCGTATCAGGC
AAGCTATCCCAGTCGCTGGGCTTGACTACCTTTATAGCCGAAACCTTTTTACTCTTGGAGGGCTTTTCTA
GTTCTGACACTACCGTTTCGCCTTCCATCAACCACTGCAAAACAAGAGGCAGTAACTTTTGTCTTGTCAT
CGTTGGATTCTGGCTAAACGCTTTTTTAATAGTGGGAATTAACAGGCTTGAATCGTAATCCTCTTTCAGC
ATCAGATATAAATGACGCTGATCTTCGGTATCTAACTCTTGAAGGGCTTTTTCTTCTGGTGTTTGTTCTT
GTATCGCTGCGATATCTAGCTGAAGTTGGATTAACCGTTTATCAATCTCGGGAACGACTAGATCAGAATA
ACGAGCAATGCGTTCTGGGATACCCGAGCGTAATGCCTCTAGCATGGGGTGCACAGGCTTTAACTCATCT
TGATACACTTGCCGCAATAAACCAGCGGTAATACGCTCATTGCCTAAAGCTAGCGCACGGAGCTGAGCGA
GTACAAAAAGTTTTACTACAATGTCCATCACTCCTTGGCTTAGCTCATACCACACATCACGGACCTCATC
CGATAACAGCGCATCTTTGCGTTGTAAAAGCTGTAATTGCCAAAGATTATCCGTAAAAGCGATCCACTCT
TGATTGGGCTTTCCACGTTGCGTTTGTTGTATAGGATCCCAGAATATAGCTCCAAACCCTGCCCCTCTAC
GTGCAGACCGCAAATCAGCCTCAAAAATCTCTCGTGCTTTAGGGGTACCAATCAACATCACTGGTACGCC
AATAATATTCACCATCGTCACAAAAAAGTTCAGCATCTCTTGAGATCCACCCGAACGAGAGCGGCTTAAA
TGCTGAATTTCATCAATAACCAACAACCCTAAAGCATGTGCATTGGCTATTTGCGACATCAAAGCCAACA
TGGTTTCTATACCATGACGTTTTAAGCCATAACGACGCTCATAGTTCGAGCCCAAGGCTCGATCCAACGC
TCTGAAAAAATTCAAGCAGATTTCTTTTAGCGAACCATTATGCGAGCAGTCTATTTTCAAATACACCACC
TGCTCTACATTGAGTTCACGATGGTAAATCACCTGAGGATACGTGGCTAGAATACGATGAAGAGAGGTCG
TCTTCCCACTACCAGAACAACCAATTAACAATAAGCTTTGTGCCGTAGATCGTGCCTCCTCAAAGCGAAA
TGTCTCCAACTCTCCCGTTTGAACACGCTCATAACCATTTTGTAAATGCTTTTGTAAATCTCCTGTTTTA
GGATTTCTGCCTACGTAGCCACCTCGAATCATGACCGAAATACGCTCACTTAGTAGCAAATGCGTACCTA
ATGGCTGAAAATAGTCATCTGGAATACGACAAATGGTATGAGCTCTGATAACACGGGACTTTTGCAAGTC
AGAGGAAGTAAGCTGTAAAGAGGATTTCAGTGATGCAGCACTATTCACTGACTCTTGTAATGGTGGTAAG
GCCTCGATAAAAGGATTATCACGATAAGCCTCTACCCCCGTATCACGATAAACTGCTTGAATCCGGGTAG
CACTCATGACTCATCCTTTTCTGGTGGATCCTGAAATAATTCAGGCACGTATGTGGGTAGGCTGTAATCT
TCTTGATCATCCGCTTCCACTGCGTTGAAAGGAATAACTTTAGCCTCATCACCTGAAGAGCTTGGCTTCA
AATGCTCCGCACGTTTTTTACGCTCCGAGGTCACGGCTTCTTTTTTATTAGTTTTAATCTGCTTAATGCG
TGTTGATTTGGGCTCAGTAGTACTGGGCGTTAACTTATTCGCTTTCTGAATGGTTTGCTGAATAAACGCC
TCAAGCTCCCTGCGTTTAGTTAACTCATCCTGCTTCGCATTGGCTTTATTGTGTTTTTCTTGTGCTTGTA
TATCCCAAACCTCCCAAAATGAGAGACCTTTAAACTGCCGACTACGTTCCGTCAGATTACAGCGCCAAAA
TACACGGCTGCCAACTTGCGGAAACAAATAAATCGTATCAACCAGCACTGGGTCATAAGCCGCTTCTAAA
TGTTGAGGTCTAGCTATATCAGTGCTCCGCTGCAACCAACCCTCACGCAGAATCTCTGACCCCGAGTAAT
ACAAACCCCACAAATTAACGCCAAATGAAGAAATAGAGACCTTTCGGCGAGGCAGTAACGCTACTCGCAA
CTGCTCTTGCTCCACAGCCCTTAAACTACCTGTACGATGCTGCATACCCCATTGCCATAGCTGGACAGGA
ATAGACGGTAAATCTGTAGGAAAATCAGCATCTCGATCGTATTTATCCATCACCAGATGGTTATTTCTGA
ATAAGATCGTACGCAAAATAATTTGTGTGAACTCAAATACCGACAGAGATGCATCTAACCTATAGTCTGT
TTCACCATGGCTTTTGATCCGACTGCCCTCTACAATGCCAGGTGCAAAGGACTTAAACTCGGCTTGTAGT
GTTCTAAAAGTGCTTTCCACTATGCCTTTAGCATCGCCACGTCTAGGTGGAGCACTTTCCACTCGCACAT
TAAAACTAGAAACTAAGGCTTCGACCTGATGACTCATTAATTCGCCACGGTCCGCTAGCAACACATCTGG
CAAACCTACACACGGCCAGTCTGAGCTACTAATCTCAATATCATGCTGGGCACAAATGGCCGTTTTGTCA
GAGCAAGCATTTACAAAAGCCTGCATCGCCACCACATAAGACGGATTTTCAAAGCCGATATAAAAGCCCG
TGATCATCCGACTAAACACATCAATCACAATGTAAAGCGTTGGTCTTCCTATGATTTTTTGGCGATCATG
ATGATCCACTAAATAAATATCAGCAATCGTGGCATCAATCTCATAACGACTCCCAGGGCCTAACGCCTGA
GAAGTGGCTGTACTACTTAAGGGTCGTACGTCTTTTTTATATACCCCTGCTTTAACTCTAGACTTTAAGC
GCTGAGCTTTAGGGTATTCTCGATCATAAAAATAACGAAACTGACGTAGTGTTGGGTAATCCTCTTGGGG
AATGCGAGGAAAATACTGAGCAAACAAGTCCACAAATCGTCTATAGGCAACGGTGGTCTTTGTACCTTTT
TGATTTAACAGGTGCTTTTCTATGGTCAACCTAAAAAGGCGTTCAATCTCGGGCGTTACCTTGGTTCCTT
CACCCTTACCATATTCTCTGGCTCGGCCAATCTTTGCTGTTCCTGTCGCTGAACGTCTTTCCCCTGGTGC
ACCGCTGTTTTTGTAGTCAGGAATTAATGCATTAGGCGTTTGACCACGCTGCCAGTAACGGCGTAACAAC
TTATAAACTGTAGCCTTAGTAACCTTATGTTCTTGGACCACATGCTCAACGAGTTCGCTTCTGACTTTAG
GGTCGAAACGATCCTTACTATTAATAATAGGAAGAATTTTTCGATAATCCTCCTCGCGCTTCTGGAAGCT
GACAGAATCTACAGACGGCTCTTCTAAATCAAGATGTACATAAGGGTCATCAGTTCTAACTAAGCGGCCT
TCATCTAAATACTGCATTAGCAACAACTCAGCCCTAGCTTGTGGAACTCCTTTATCAGCGCTTATTTGCA
TCCAGACAACTTGGCCATCCTCTATAGCCAAAATGCGATACGGATCATTATCAAATAGCACAACCTCATT
AATTTGCCACATAGCGCAACTCCTCCATATTCACTACTTGGCTAATACAGAGATCTGCACACTTATTTGC
CCTGAAAGACTTATAAATATTGAACTTAATAAAACCATTTGCGGTTAAGGCTCGTATCTCACTCAATGTT
TTGCCTAACTCCAAATCATAAGCAATATCAACCTGCTTACAGACATTGATAATGTTTTCATCTCCTTTTT
CTTGCAGGATATGGGCCAATGGGGATAGTTGTGCTAAAAGCTCCGCAGAAACTTCTTCTGTTTTCACTGA
ATAAAGCCATTCAATATTTTCTTTTACTACGGGATTTATTTCTTTATCAGTAAAAATGAACCAAGGAATT
TGCTTTTGCTGCCAATAGCGACGCTCTAGTTCTAGTTTTTCTAAGGTACGCTCGTCTTGTAAGGCTGCTG
CAGGTTTGACTTGAATAGCAAACTGCTCAAAAGGACCATCTTTGCAGTCCACTAAAAAATCAGTAGACAT
AACCTGATCTACACCACGAATAACAGGATGCTTAATACCACTATCTATTGCAATCTGCCTGGTATCACTA
GGTAATAAGGGGAACTGCTCGCGTATATCTAGCACGCTGCTCTCCCACTCAAGACTGAGAAAAACAGCAA
GCTCTAAGTCAGATAGCAAATGATGGACTCGTCCCGTCTTATGAGAATAAATACGGTGGGAACGACCTGA
AGAAGGAACTTCTTGTACTGTTAGCCATGGAATATAGTCTTTACCATGCCCTTGGCCACGCCCCTCTTTA
ATACGACGGGCAATTTGCACTTCAGAAAATGAAGAGTTTGCTTTAGCCATAACAAAAGTCCAGTATGCTT
TTTCACAGCATAACTGGACTGATTTCAGTTTACAACTATTCTGTCTAGTTTAAGACTTGGGTACCGAGCT
CGAATTCGCTAGCCCAAAAAAACGGGTATGGAGAAACAGTAGAGAGTTGCGATAAAAAGCGTCAGGTAGG
ATCCGCTAATCTTATGGATAAAAATGCTATGGCATAGCAAAGTGTGACGCCGTGCAAATAATCAATGTGG
ACTTTTCTGCCGTGATTATAGACACTTTTGTTACGCGTTTTTGTCATGGCTTTGGTCCCGCTTTGTTACA
GAATGCTTTTAATAAGCGGGGTTACCGGTTTGGTTAGCGAGAAGAGCCAGTAAAAGACGCAGTGACGGCA
ATGTCTGATGCAATATGGACAATTGGTTTCTTCTCTGAATGGCGGGAGTATGAAAAGTATGGCTGAAGCG
CAAAATGATCCCCTGCTGCCGGGATACTCGTTTAATGCCCATCTGGTGGCGGGTTTAACGCCGATTGAGG
CCAACGGTTATCTCGATTTTTTTATCGACCGACCGCTGGGAATGAAAGGTTATATTCTCAATCTCACCAT
TCGCGGTCAGGGGGTGGTGAAAAATCAGGGACGAGAATTTGTTTGCCGACCGGGTGATATTTTGCTGTTC
CCGCCAGGAGAGATTCATCACTACGGTCGTCATCCGGAGGCTCGCGAATGGTATCACCAGTGGGTTTACT
TTCGTCCGCGCGCCTACTGGCATGAATGGCTTAACTGGCCGTCAATATTTGCCAATACGGGGTTCTTTCG
CCCGGATGAAGCGCACCAGCCGCATTTCAGCGACCTGTTTGGGCAAATCATTAACGCCGGGCAAGGGGAA
GGGCGCTATTCGGAGCTGCTGGCGATAAATCTGCTTGAGCAATTGTTACTGCGGCGCATGGAAGCGATTA
ACGAGTCGCTCCATCCACCGATGGATAATCGGGTACGCGAGGCTTGTCAGTACATCAGCGATCACCTGGC
AGACAGCAATTTTGATATCGCCAGCGTCGCACAGCATGTTTGCTTGTCGCCGTCGCGTCTGTCACATCTT
TTCCGCCAGCAGTTAGGGATTAGCGTCTTAAGCTGGCGCGAGGACCAACGTATCAGCCAGGCGAAGCTGC
TTTTGAGCACCACCCGGATGCCTATCGCCACCGTCGGTCGCAATGTTGGTTTTGACGATCAACTCTATTT
CTCGCGGGTATTTAAAAAATGCACCGGGGCCAGCCCGAGCGAGTTCCGTGCCGGTTGTGAAGAAAAAGTG
AATGATGTAGCCGTCAAGTTGTCATAATTGGTAACGAATCAGACAATTGACGGCTTGACGGAGTAGCATA
GGGTTTGCAGAATCCCTGCTTCGTCCATTTGACAGGCACATTATGCATCGATGATAAGCTGTCAAACATG
AGCAGATCCTCTACGCCGGACGCATCGTGGCC
